>Addgene plasmid #63987 | pST50Trc3-DHFRFLAG | depositor full sequence | sequence record 177393 | Full Sequence
GGCACCATGCATCGATCCCGCGAAATTAATACGACTCACTATAGGGAGACCACAACGGTTTCCCTCCGGC
TCCGGAGAGCTCAATAATTTTGTTTAACTTTAAGAAGGAGATATACATATGGGATCCATCAGTCTGATTG
CGGCGCTAGCGGTAGATCGCGTTATCGGCATGGAAAACGCCATGCCATGGAACCTGCCTGCCGATCTCGC
CTGGTTTAAACGCAACACCTTAAATAAACCCGTGATTATGGGGCGCCATACCTGGGAATCAATCGGTAGG
CCTTTGCCCGGCCGCAAAAATATTATCCTCAGCAGTCAACCCGGGACCGATGATCGGGTTACCTGGGTTA
AATCGGTCGACGAAGCCATCGCGGCGTGTGGTGACGTACCAGAAATCATGGTGATTGGCGGCGGACGCGT
TTATGAACAGTTCTTGCCAAAAGCGCAAAAACTGTATCTGACGCATATCGATGCAGAAGTGGAAGGCGAC
ACCCATTTTCCGGATTACGAGCCGGATGACTGGGAATCGGTATTCAGCGAATTCCACGATGCTGATGCGC
AGAACTCGCATAGCTATTGTTTCGAAATCCTCGAGCGTCGTGCCGGCGACTACAAGGACGATGATGACAA
GTAATGTACAGGTACCACGCGTGCGCGCTGATCCGGCTGCTAACAAAGCCCGAAAGGAAGCTGAGTTGGC
TGCTGCCACCGCTGAGCAATAACTAGCATAACCCCTTGGGGCCTCTAAACGGGTCTTGAGGGGTTTTTTG
CTGAAAGGAGGAACTATATCGGGATTAGCCCGCCTAATGAGCGGGCTTTTTTTTAATTCCCCTATTTGTT
TATTTTTCTAAATACATTCAAATATGTATCCGCTCATGAGACAATAACCCTGATAAATGCTTCAATAATA
TTGAAAAAGGAAGAGTATGAGTATTCAACATTTCCGTGTCGCCCTTATTCCCTTTTTTGCGGCATTTTGC
CTTCCTGTTTTTGCTCACCCAGAAACGCTCGTGAAAGTAAAAGACGCAGAGGACCAATTGGGGGCACGAG
TGGGATACATAGAACTGGACTTGAATAGCGGTAAAATCCTTGAGAGTTTTCGCCCTGAAGAGCGTTTTCC
AATGATGAGCACTTTCAAAGTTCTGCTATGTGGAGCAGTATTATCCCGTGTAGATGCGGGGCAAGAGCAA
CTCGGACGACGAATACACTATTCGCAGAATGACTTGGTTGAATACTCCCCAGTGACAGAAAAGCACCTTA
CGGACGGAATGACGGTAAGAGAATTATGTAGTGCCGCCATAACGATGAGTGATAACACTGCGGCGAACTT
ACTTCTGACAACCATCGGTGGACCGAAGGAATTAACCGCTTTTTTGCACAATATGGGAGACCATGTAACT
CGCCTTGACCGTTGGGAACCAGAACTGAATGAAGCCATACCAAACGACGAGCGAGACACCACAATGCCTG
CGGCAATGGCAACAACATTACGCAAACTATTAACTGGCGAACTACTTACTCTGGCTTCACGGCAACAATT
AATAGACTGGCTTGAAGCGGATAAAGTTGCAGGACCACTACTGCGTTCGGCACTTCCTGCTGGCTGGTTT
ATTGCTGATAAATCTGGGGCAGGAGAGCGTGGTTCACGGGGTATCATTGCCGCACTTGGACCAGATGGTA
AGCCTTCCCGTATCGTAGTTATCTACACGACGGGTAGTCAGGCAACTATGGACGAACGAAATAGACAGAT
TGCTGAAATAGGGGCTTCACTGATTAAGCATTGGTAAACCGATACAATTAAAGGCTCCTTTTGGAGCCTT
TTTTTTTGGACGGACCGGTAGAAAAGATCAAAGGATCTTCTTGAGATCCTTTTTTTCTGCGCGTAATCTG
CTGCTTGCAAACAAAAAAACCACCGCTACCAGCGGTGGTTTGTTTGCCGGATCAAGAGCTACCAACTCTT
TTTCCGAAGGTAACTGGCTTCAGCAGAGCGCAGATACCAAATACTGTCCTTCTAGTGTAGCCGTAGTTAG
GCCACCACTTCAAGAACTCTGTAGCACCGCCTACATACCTCGCTCTGCTAATCCTGTTACCAGTGGCTGC
TGCCAGTGGCGATAAGTCGTGTCTTACCGGGTTGGACTCAAGACGATAGTTACCGGATAAGGCGCAGCGG
TCGGGCTGAACGGGGGGTTCGTGCACACAGCCCAGCTTGGAGCGAACGACCTACACCGAACTGAGATACC
TACAGCGTGAGCTATGAGAAAGCGCCACGCTTCCCGAAGGGAGAAAGGCGGACAGGTATCCGGTAAGCGG
CAGGGTCGGAACAGGAGAGCGCACGAGGGAGCTTCCAGGGGGAAACGCCTGGTATCTTTATAGTCCTGTC
GGGTTTCGCCACCTCTGACTTGAGCGTCGATTTTTGTGATGCTCGTCAGGGGGGCGGAGCCTATGGAAAA
ACGCCAGCAACGCGGCCTTTTTACGGTTCCTGGCCTTTTGCTGGCCTTTTGCTCACATGTTCTTTCCTGC
GTTATCCCCTGATTCTGTGGATAACCGTATTACCGCCTTTGAGTGAGCTGATACCGCTCGCCGCAGCCGA
ACGACCGAGCGCAGCGAGTCAGTGAGCGAGGAAGCGGAAGAGCGCCTGATGCGGTATTTTCTCCTTACGC
ATCTGTGCGGTATTTCACACCGCAATGGTGCACTCTCAGTACAATCTGCTCTGATGCCGCATAGTTAAGC
CAGTATACACTCCGCTATCGCTACGTGACTGGGTCATGGCTGCGCCCCGACACCCGCCAACACCCGCTGA
CGCGCCCTGACGGGCTTGTCTGCTCCCGGCATCCGCTTACAGACAAGCTGTGACCGTCTCCGGGAGCTGC
ATGTGTCAGAGGTTTTCACCGTCATCACCGAAACGCGCGAGGCAGCTGCGGTAAAGCTCATCAGCGTGGT
CGTGAAGCGATTCACAGATGTCTGCCTGTTCATCCGCGTCCAGCTCGTTGAGTTTCTCCAGAAGCGTTAA
TGTCTGGCTTCTGATAAAGCGGGCCATGTTAAGGGCGGTTTTTTCCTGTTTGGTCACTGATGCCTCCGTG
TAAGGGGGATTTCTGTTCATGGGGTAATGATACCGATGAAACGAGAGAGGATGCTCACGATACGGGTTAC
TGATGATGAACATGCCCGGTTACTGGAACGTTGTGAGGGTAAACAACTGGCGGTATGGATGCGGCGGGAC
CAGAGAAAAATCACTCAGGGTCAATGCCAGCGCTTCGTTAATACAGATGTAGGTGTT
Features (pLannotate 1.2.2; 13 found; start..end, strand, type, name):
     27..45      +  promoter       T7 promoter: promoter for bacteriophage T7 RNA polymerase
     89..111     +  RBS            RBS: efficient ribosome binding site from bacteriophage T7 gene 10 (Olins and Rangwala, 1989)
    128..601     +  CDS            folA: DYR_ECOLI - Also known as tmrA. Experimental evidence at protein level: Swiss-Prot protein existence level 1. Key enzyme in folate metabolism. Catalyzes an essential reaction for de novo glycine and purine synthesis, and for DNA precursor synthesis. From Escherichia coli (strain K12).
    608..631     +  CDS            3xFLAG (fragment): three tandem FLAG® epitope tags
    666..715     +  CDS            SET1 (fragment): solubility-enhancement tag derived from T7 phage gene 10B
    723..770     +  terminator     T7 terminator: transcription terminator for bacteriophage T7 RNA polymerase
    835..926     +  promoter       AmpR promoter: bla
    927..1784    +  CDS            bla: BLAT_ECOLX - Experimental evidence at protein level: Swiss-Prot protein existence level 1. TEM-type are the most prevalent beta-lactamases in enterobacteria; they hydrolyze the beta-lactam bond in susceptible beta-lactam antibiotics, thus conferring resistance to penicillins and cephalosporins. TEM-3 and TEM-4 are capable of hydrolyzing cefotaxime and ceftazidime. TEM-5 is capable of hydrolyzing ceftazidime. TEM-6 is capable of hydrolyzing ceftazidime and aztreonam. TEM-8/CAZ-2, TEM- 16/CAZ-7 and TEM-24/CAZ-6 are markedly active against ceftazidime. IRT- 4 shows resistance to beta-lactamase in
   1791..1830    +  terminator     fd terminator: central terminator from bacteriophage fd (Otsuka and Kunisawa, 1982)
   1861..2449    +  rep_origin     ori: high-copy-number ColE1/pMB1/pBR322/pUC origin of replication
   2635..2774    -  misc_feature   bom: basis of mobility region from pBR322
   2876..3067    -  CDS            rop: Rop protein, which maintains plasmids at low copy number; rop
   3107..3217    +  CDS            mbeC (fragment): MBEC_ECOLX - Experimental evidence at protein level: Swiss-Prot protein existence level 1. Required for efficient mobilization of ColE1 plasmid and is thus essential to promote the specific transfer of the plasmid during conjugation. Probably functions by inducing DNA bending, helping the MbeA relaxase to melt the DNA around the nic site and cleave the phosphodiester bond. Binds specifically double-stranded DNA (dsDNA) containing the ColE1 oriT but does not recognize the inverted repeat (IR). From Escherichia coli.
