[The description below was written by a language model from this plasmid's Addgene catalogue record and pLannotate feature annotations shown in this document.]
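Description:
pST50Trc3-DHFRFLAG is a small (about 3.3 kb) bacterial expression plasmid built on the pST50Trc backbone. It serves as the position 3 transfer vector for the pST44 polycistronic system, which is used to co-express the subunits of protein complexes in Escherichia coli. It is catalogued as an empty backbone. It is maintained through a ColE1/pMB1-type origin, and the annotation also finds the pBR322 bom region, a rop gene and a fragment of mbeC. The presence of rop suggests pBR322-like copy-number control, although the record lists copy number as unknown. Selection is by ampicillin, through the TEM beta-lactamase gene (bla) under its own promoter, followed by a bacteriophage fd terminator.

The expression cassette consists of a T7 promoter, the efficient ribosome binding site from T7 gene 10, a coding region and a T7 terminator, so transcription depends on T7 RNA polymerase supplied by the host. The coding slot currently holds E. coli dihydrofolate reductase (folA/DHFR) as a positive-control placeholder in a BamHI–NgoMIV cassette. Immediately downstream is a short FLAG epitope, which the catalogue describes as a single C-terminal tag; the software's "3xFLAG fragment" call is consistent with one copy. The short "SET1 fragment" annotated before the terminator is probably a homology hit to T7 gene 10-derived sequence rather than a functional fusion tag.

In use, DHFR is replaced with the gene of interest via BamHI/NgoMIV, yielding a C-terminally FLAG-tagged product. The translation cassette is then excised with SacI/KpnI for transfer into the third position of a pST44 polycistronic plasmid.
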