Addgene plasmid #63987: pST50Trc3-DHFRFLAG
Purpose: (Empty Backbone) Position 3 transfer plasmid for pST44 polycistronic plasmid suite; C-term single tag; contains DHFR gene in BamHI-NgoMIV cassette as positive control
Depositing lab: Song Tan. Depositing organization: Pennsylvania State University. Publication: The pST44 polycistronic expression system for producing protein complexes in Escherichia coli. Tan S, Kern RC, Selleck W. Protein Expr Purif. 2005 Apr;40(2):385-95. 10.1016/j.pep.2004.12.002 PubMed 15766881.
Backbone
  Vector backbone: pST50Trc
  Vector type: Bacterial Expression
  Tag / fusion protein: FLAG (C terminal on backbone)
Growth in bacteria
  Bacterial resistance: Ampicillin, 100 μg/mL
  Growth temperature: 37°C
  Growth strain: DH5alpha
  Copy number: Unknown
Gene/Insert
  Gene/Insert name: None
  Tag / fusion protein: FLAG (C terminal on backbone)
Terms and licenses: Academic/Nonprofit Terms; Industry Terms: Not Available to Industry
Depositor comments: Replace DHFR with GOI using BamHI/NgoMIV; Clone out cassette using SacI/KpnI
How to cite: pST50Trc3-DHFRFLAG was a gift from Song Tan (Addgene plasmid # 63987 ; http://n2t.net/addgene:63987 ; RRID:Addgene_63987)
