>Addgene plasmid #63987 | pST50Trc3-DHFRFLAG | addgene partial sequence | sequence record 134162 | T7term 5'-GCTAGTTATTGCTCAGCGG-3'
ATCAGCGCGCACGCGTGGTACCTGTACATTACTTGTCATCATCGTCCTTGTAGTCGCCGGCACGACGCTC
GAGGATTTCGAAACAATAGCTATGCGAGTTCTGCGCATCAGCATCGTGGAATTCGCTGAATACCGATTCC
CAGTCATCCGGCTCGTAATCCGGAAAATGGGTGTCGCCTTCCACTTCTGCATCGATATGCGTCAGATACA
GTTTTTGCGCTTTTGGCAAGAACTGTTCATAAACGCGTCCGCCGCCAATCACCATGATTTCTGGTACGTC
ACCACACGCCGCGATGGCTTCGTCGACCGATTTAACCCAGGTAACCCGATCATCGGTCCCGGGTTGACTG
CTGAGGATAATATTTTTGCGGCCGGGCAAAGGCCTACCGATTGATTCCCAGGTATGGCGCCCCATAATCA
CGGGTTTATTTAAGGTGTTGCGTTTAAACCAGGCGAGATCGGCAGGCAGGTTCCATGGCATGGCGTTTTC
CATGCCGATAACGCGATCTACCGCTAGCGCCGCAATCAGACTGATGGATCCCATATGTATATCTCCTTCT
TAAAGTTAAACAAAATTATTGAGCTCTCCGGAGCCGGAGGGAAACCGTTGTGGTCTCCCTATAGTGAGTC
GTATTAATTTCGCGGGATCGATGCATGGTGCCAACACCTACATCTGTATTAACGAAGCGCTGGCATTGAC
CCTGAGTGATTTTTCTCTGGTCCCGCCGCATCCATACCGCCAGTTGTTTACCCTCACAACGTTCCAGTAA
CCGGGCATGTTCATCATCAGTAACCCGTATCGTGAGCATCCTCTCTCGTTTCATCGGTATCATTACCCCA
TGAACAGAAATCCCCCTTACACGGAGGCATCAGTGACCAAACAGGAAAAAACCGCCCTTAACATGGCCCG
CTTTATCAGAAGCCAGACAT
